>Addgene plasmid #26497 | pJC151.2-spp-17 | depositor partial sequence | sequence record 12526 | Author sequence
CATAGATAGTATGTTTTCTCCTTTTCTATTTATTGCATTCAGTTCGGAAACACCTTTCAAAAGGTATATT
CAGGATCCTGATGAAAATGACACTTTAAGAGATTTCTATTTACAGAATAGGATGGAAAACAGTAAAAGTA
AGAAGATCATAGATCCCATGACATACGGTACTGGCTTTAGTAATTTGTGAATTCAAGCAAAATGAGGAAG
TTGTTGTTTATGAATAAAAATGTTTCCCGTTAAAAAAAAAAAAA
