>Addgene plasmid #26497 | pJC151.2-spp-17 | addgene partial sequence | sequence record 32688 | 26497 with T3
TACGACTCACTATAGGTTTTTTTTTTTTTAACGGGAAACATTTTTATTCATAAACAACAACTTCCTCATT
TTGCTTGAATTCACAAATTACTAAAGCCAGTACCGTATGTCATGGGATCTATGATCTTCTTACTTTTACT
GTTTTCCATCCTATTCTGTAAATAGAAATCTCTTAAAGTGTCATTTTCATCAGGATCCTGAATATACCTT
TTGAAAGGTGTTTCCGAACTGAATGCAATAAATAGAAAAAGGAGTAAAACAATTACTTTATTCATTTAAG
GTCACTTCTATAGTGTCACCTAAATCTCCCTATAGTGAGGCGTATTAGGATCCGGCGCGCCTAGCATAAC
CCCTTGGGGCCTCTAAACGGGTCTTGAGGGGTTTTTTGACGCGTGCTTCCTCGCTCACTGACTCGCTGCG
CTCGGTCGTTCGGCTGCGGCGAGCGGTATCAGCTCACTCAAAGGCGGTAATACGGTTATCCACAGAATCA
GGGGATAACGCAGGAAAGAACATGTGAGCAAAAGGCCAGCAAAAGGCCAGGAACCGTAAAAAGGCCGCGT
TGCTGGCGTTTTTCCATAGGCTCCGCCCCCCTGAC
