>Addgene plasmid #26497 | pJC151.2-spp-17 | addgene partial sequence | sequence record 32689 | 26497 with SP6
TATTGTTTTACTCCTTTTTCTATTTATTGCATTCAGTTCGGAAACACCTTTCAAAAGGTATATTCAGGAT
CCTGATGAAAATGACACTTTAAGAGATTTCTATTTACAGAATAGGATGGAAAACAGTAAAAGTAAGAAGA
TCATAGATCCCATGACATACGGTACTGGCTTTAGTAATTTGTGAATTCAAGCAAAATGAGGAAGTTGTTG
TTTATGAATAAAAATGTTTCCCGTTAAAAAAAAAAAAACCTATAGTGAGTCGTATTAATTCTGTGCTCGC
AAGGTCTCCCTTTAGTGAGGGTTAATTCTCCCTATAGTGAGTCGT
