[The description below was written by a language model from this plasmid's Addgene catalogue record.]
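Description:
pJC151.2-spp-17 is a small bacterial cloning plasmid that carries a 254 bp fragment of the spp-17 gene from the planarian Schmidtea mediterranea in the pJC53.2 backbone (about 3.2 kb without insert). The record describes pJC53.2 as a T/A cloning vector intended for generating double-stranded RNA and both sense and antisense probes. The fragment was inserted at Eam1105I sites, which were destroyed in the process. This fits T/A cloning, in which digestion of the vector leaves single-nucleotide overhangs that accept a PCR product. The plasmid is maintained at high copy number in standard E. coli cloning strains and is selected with both ampicillin and kanamycin. The origin of replication is not named, and no feature table is provided, so the exact layout of elements around the insert cannot be confirmed from the record.

The listed sequencing primers, SP6 on the 5′ side and T3 on the 3′ side, indicate that these phage RNA polymerase promoter sequences flank the cloning site. Such an arrangement lets either strand of the insert be transcribed in vitro, giving sense or antisense riboprobes. How dsRNA is produced from the vector, and whether further promoters are present, is not stated. There is no eukaryotic expression cassette, tag or reporter recorded, and the construct serves as a transcription template rather than a protein expression vector. The associated study is a genome-wide analysis of peptide hormones in planarian germline development. In that context the plasmid would typically be used to examine spp-17 expression by in situ hybridization and to knock the gene down by RNA interference. The depositor notes minor discrepancies between the quality-control and depositor sequences that do not affect function.
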