Addgene plasmid #26497: pJC151.2-spp-17
Depositing lab: Phillip Newmark. Depositing organization: University of Illinois at Urbana-Champaign. Publication: Genome-wide analyses reveal a role for peptide hormones in planarian germline development. Collins JJ, Hou X, Romanova EV, Lambrus BG, Miller CM, Saberi A, Sweedler JV, Newmark PA. PLoS Biol. 2010 . 8(10):e1000509. 10.1371/journal.pbio.1000509 PubMed 20967238.
Backbone
  Vector backbone: pJC53.2
  Backbone size w/o insert (bp): 3240
  Vector type: T/A Cloning Vector for dsRNA generation and the generation of sense and anti-sense probes
Growth in bacteria
  Bacterial resistance: Ampicillin and Kanamycin, 100 & 50 μg/mL
  Growth temperature: 37°C
  Growth strain: DH5alpha
  Copy number: High Copy
Gene/Insert
  Gene/Insert name: spp-17
  Species: S. mediterranea (planarian)
  Insert size (bp): 254
  GenBank ID: GU295183
  Cloning method: Restriction Enzyme; 5′ cloning site Eam1105I (destroyed during cloning); 3′ cloning site Eam1105I (destroyed during cloning)
  Sequencing primers: 5′ SP6; 3′ T3
Terms and licenses: Academic/Nonprofit Terms; Industry Terms: Not Available to Industry
Depositor comments: Addgene's quality control sequence has minor discrepancies with the provided depositor's sequence; these do not affect plasmid function.
How to cite: pJC151.2-spp-17 was a gift from Phillip Newmark (Addgene plasmid # 26497 ; http://n2t.net/addgene:26497 ; RRID:Addgene_26497)
